>Addgene plasmid #212005 | Talin1 head-mCherry | addgene full sequence | sequence record 423003 | Addgene NGS Result
TAGTTATTAATAGTAATCAATTACGGGGTCATTAGTTCATAGCCCATATATGGAGTTCCGCGTTACATAA
CTTACGGTAAATGGCCCGCCTGGCTGACCGCCCAACGACCCCCGCCCATTGACGTCAATAATGACGTATG
TTCCCATAGTAACGCCAATAGGGACTTTCCATTGACGTCAATGGGTGGAGTATTTACGGTAAACTGCCCA
CTTGGCAGTACATCAAGTGTATCATATGCCAAGTACGCCCCCTATTGACGTCAATGACGGTAAATGGCCC
GCCTGGCATTATGCCCAGTACATGACCTTATGGGACTTTCCTACTTGGCAGTACATCTACGTATTAGTCA
TCGCTATTACCATGGTGATGCGGTTTTGGCAGTACATCAATGGGCGTGGATAGCGGTTTGACTCACGGGG
ATTTCCAAGTCTCCACCCCATTGACGTCAATGGGAGTTTGTTTTGGCACCAAAATCAACGGGACTTTCCA
AAATGTCGTAACAACTCCGCCCCATTGACGCAAATGGGCGGTAGGCGTGTACGGTGGGAGGTCTATATAA
GCAGAGCTGGTTTAGTGAACCGTCAGATCCGCTAGCGCTACCGGTCACCATGGTTGCGCTTTCGCTGAAG
ATTAGCATTGGGAATGTGGTGAAGACGATGCAATTTGAGCCATCTACCATGGTGTACGACGCCTGCCGCA
TGATTCGTGAGCGGATCCCAGAGGCCCTGGCTGGCCCTCCCAACGACTTTGGGCTCTTTCTGTCAGATGA
TGACCCCAAAAAAGGCATCTGGCTAGAGGCTGGGAAAGCTTTGGACTACTACATGCTCCGAAATGGGGAC
ACCATGGAGTACAGAAAAAAGCAGAGACCCCTGAAGATCCGGATGTTAGACGGAACGGTGAAGACTATCA
TGGTGGATGACTCCAAGACCGTCACAGACATGCTCATGACCATTTGTGCCCGAATTGGTATCACCAACCA
TGATGAGTATTCACTGGTTCGAGAGCTGATGGAAGAAAAGAAAGATGAGGGGACAGGGACCCTGAGAAAA
GACAAGACCCTACTGCGAGATGAAAAGAAGATGGAGAAGCTAAAGCAGAAGTTGCACACAGACGATGAGT
TGAACTGGCTGGACCATGGGCGGACACTGAGGGAACAGGGAGTGGAAGAGCATGAGACGTTGCTGCTGCG
GAGAAAGTTCTTCTACTCAGACCAGAATGTGGATTCCCGAGACCCTGTACAGCTGAACCTTCTCTATGTG
CAGGCACGAGATGACATCCTGAATGGCTCCCATCCTGTCTCCTTTGACAAGGCCTGTGAATTTGCAGGCT
TCCAGTGCCAGATCCAGTTTGGACCTCACAATGAACAGAAGCACAAGGCTGGCTTCCTTGACCTGAAGGA
CTTCCTGCCCAAGGAGTATGTGAAGCAGAAGGGAGAGCGTAAGATCTTTCAGGCACACAAGAATTGTGGG
CAGATGAGTGAAATTGAGGCCAAGGTACGCTACGTGAAGCTGGCCCGTTCCCTCAAGACTTACGGTGTCT
CCTTCTTCCTAGTCAAGGAAAAGATGAAGGGGAAGAATAAACTGGTGCCCAGGCTGTTGGGCATCACTAA
GGAGTGTGTGATGCGTGTGGATGAGAAGACCAAGGAGGTGATTCAGGAATGGAGCCTCACCAACATCAAA
CGCTGGGCTGCCTCTCCCAAGAGCTTTACTCTGGACTTTGGAGACTATCAGGATGGCTACTACTCAGTAC
AGACGACAGAAGGCGAGCAGATCGCACAGCTCATTGCTGGCTACATAGATATCATCCTTAAGAAGAAAAA
AAGCAAGGACCATTTTGGGCTGGAGGGAGATGAAGAGTCTACTATGTTGGAGGACTCAGTGTCTCCCAAA
AAGTCAACAGTCCTTCAGCAGCAGTACAACCGAGTGGGGAAAGTGGAGCACGGCTCTGTGGCTCTGCCAG
CCATCATGCGCTCTGGAGCCTCTGGTCCTGAGAATTTCCAGGTGGGGAGCATGCCACCTGCCCAGCAGCA
GATCACCAGTGGCCAGATGCACCGAGGACACATGCCACCTCTGACTAGTATGGTGAGCAAGGGCGAGGAG
GATAACATGGCCATCATCAAGGAGTTCATGCGCTTCAAGGTGCACATGGAGGGCTCCGTGAACGGCCACG
AGTTCGAGATCGAGGGCGAGGGCGAGGGCCGCCCCTACGAGGGCACCCAGACCGCCAAGCTGAAGGTGAC
CAAGGGTGGCCCCCTGCCCTTCGCCTGGGACATCCTGTCCCCTCAGTTCATGTACGGCTCCAAGGCCTAC
GTGAAGCACCCCGCCGACATCCCCGACTACTTGAAGCTGTCCTTCCCCGAGGGCTTCAAGTGGGAGCGCG
TGATGAACTTCGAGGACGGCGGCGTGGTGACCGTGACCCAGGACTCCTCCCTGCAGGACGGCGAGTTCAT
CTACAAGGTGAAGCTGCGCGGCACCAACTTCCCCTCCGACGGCCCCGTAATGCAGAAGAAGACCATGGGC
TGGGAGGCCTCCTCCGAGCGGATGTACCCCGAGGACGGCGCCCTGAAGGGCGAGATCAAGCAGAGGCTGA
AGCTGAAGGACGGCGGCCACTACGACGCTGAGGTCAAGACCACCTACAAGGCCAAGAAGCCCGTGCAGCT
GCCCGGCGCCTACAACGTCAACATCAAGTTGGACATCACCTCCCACAACGAGGACTACACCATCGTGGAA
CAGTACGAACGCGCCGAGGGCCGCCACTCCACCGGCGGCATGGACGAGCTGTACAAGTAACCGCGGGCCC
GGGATCCACCGGATCTAGATAACTGATCATAATCAGCCATACCACATTTGTAGAGGTTTTACTTGCTTTA
AAAAACCTCCCACACCTCCCCCTGAACCTGAAACATAAAATGAATGCAATTGTTGTTGTTAACTTGTTTA
TTGCAGCTTATAATGGTTACAAATAAAGCAATAGCATCACAAATTTCACAAATAAAGCATTTTTTTCACT
GCATTCTAGTTGTGGTTTGTCCAAACTCATCAATGTATCTTAACGCGTAAATTGTAAGCGTTAATATTTT
GTTAAAATTCGCGTTAAATTTTTGTTAAATCAGCTCATTTTTTAACCAATAGGCCGAAATCGGCAAAATC
CCTTATAAATCAAAAGAATAGACCGAGATAGGGT
[37 nt withheld, positions 3185-3221]
AAAGAACGTGGACTCCAACGTCAAAGG
[49 nt withheld, positions 3249-3297]
T
[91 nt withheld, positions 3299-3389]
G
[124 nt withheld, positions 3391-3514]
CAGGTGGCACTTTTCGGGGAAATGTGCGCGGAACCCCTATTTGTTTATTTTTCTAAATACATTCAAATAT
GTATCCGCTCATGAGACAATAACCCTGATAAATGCTTCAATAATATTGAAAAAGGAAGAGTCCTGAGGCG
GAAAGAACCAGCTGTGGAATGTGTGTCAGTTAGGGTGTGGAAAGTCCCCAGGCTCCCCAGCAGGCAGAAG
TATGCAAAGCATGCATCTCAATTAGTCAGCAACCAGGTGTGGAAAGTCCCCAGGCTCCCCAGCAGGCAGA
AGTATGCAAAGCATGCATCTCAATTAGTCAGCAACCATAGTCCCGCCCCTAACTCCGCCCATCCCGCCCC
TAACTCCGCCCAGTTCCGCCCATTCTCCGCCCCATGGCTGACTAATTTTTTTTATTTATGCAGAGGCCGA
GGCCGCCTCGGCCTCTGAGCTATTCCAGAAGTAGTGAGGAGGCTTTTTTGGAGGCCTAGGCTTTTGCAAA
GATCGATCAAGAGACAGGATGAGGATCGTTTCGCATGATTGAACAAGATGGATTGCACGCAGGTTCTCCG
GCCGCTTGGGTGGAGAGGCTATTCGGCTATGACTGGGCACAACAGACAATCGGCTGCTCTGATGCCGCCG
TGTTCCGGCTGTCAGCGCAGGGGCGCCCGGTTCTTTTTGTCAAGACCGACCTGTCCGGTGCCCTGAATGA
ACTGCAAGACGAGGCAGCGCGGCTATCGTGGCTGGCCACGACGGGCGTTCCTTGCGCAGCTGTGCTCGAC
GTTGTCACTGAAGCGGGAAGGGACTGGCTGCTATTGGGCGAAGTGCCGGGGCAGGATCTCCTGTCATCTC
ACCTTGCTCCTGCCGAGAAAGTATCCATCATGGCTGATGCAATGCGGCGGCTGCATACGCTTGATCCGGC
TACCTGCCCATTCGACCACCAAGCGAAACATCGCATCGAGCGAGCACGTACTCGGATGGAAGCCGGTCTT
GTCGATCAGGATGATCTGGACGAAGAGCATCAGGGGCTCGCGCCAGCCGAACTGTTCGCCAGGCTCAAGG
CGAGCATGCCCGACGGCGAGGATCTCGTCGTGACCCATGGCGATGCCTGCTTGCCGAATATCATGGTGGA
AAATGGCCGCTTTTCTGGATTCATCGACTGTGGCCGGCTGGGTGTGGCGGACCGCTATCAGGACATAGCG
TTGGCTACCCGTGATATTGCTGAAGAGCTTGGCGGCGAATGGGCTGACCGCTTCCTCGTGCTTTACGGTA
TCGCCGCTCCCGATTCGCAGCGCATCGCCTTCTATCGCCTTCTTGACGAGTTCTTCTGAGCGGGACTCTG
GGGTTCGAAATGACCGACCAAGCGACGCCCAACCTGCCATCACGAGATTTCGATTCCACCGCCGCCTTCT
ATGAAAGGTTGGGCTTCGGAATCGTTTTCCGGGACGCCGGCTGGATGATCCTCCAGCGCGGGGATCTCAT
GCTGGAGTTCTTCGCCCACCCTAGGGGGAGGCTAACTGAAACACGGAAGGAGACAATACCGGAAGGAACC
CGCGCTATGACGGCAATAAAAAGACAGAATAAAACGCACGGTGTTGGGTCGTTTGTTCATAAACGCGGGG
TTCGGTCCCAGGGCTGGCACTCTGTCGATACCCCACCGAGACCCCATTGGGGCCAATACGCCCGCGTTTC
TTCCTTTTCCCCACCCCACCCCCCAAGTTCGGGTGAAGGCCCAGGGCTCGCAGCCAACGTCGGGGCGGCA
GGCCCTGCCATAGCCTCAGGTTACTCATATATACTTTAGATTGATTTAAAACTTCATTTTTAATTTAAAA
GGATCTAGGTGAAGATCCTTTTTGATAATCTCATGACCAAAATCCCTTAACGTGAGTTTTCGTTCCACTG
AGCGTCAGACCCCGTAGAAAAGATCAAAGGATCTTCTTGAGATCCTTTTTTTCTGCGCGTAATCTGCTGC
TTGCAAACAAAAAAACCACCGCTACCAGCGGTGGTTTGTTTGCCGGATCAAGAGCTACCAACTCTTTTTC
CGAAGGTAACTGGCTTCAGCAGAGCGCAGATACCAAATACTGTTCTTCTAGTGTAGCCGTAGTTAGGCCA
CCACTTCAAGAACTCTGTAGCACCGCCTACATACCTCGCTCTGCTAATCCTGTTACCAGTGGCTGCTGCC
AGTGGCGATAAGTCGTGTCTTACCGGGTTGGACTCAAGACGATAGTTACCGGATAAGGCGCAGCGGTCGG
GCTGAACGGGGGGTTCGTGCACACAGCCCAGCTTGGAGCGAACGACCTACACCGAACTGAGATACCTACA
GCGTGAGCTATGAGAAAGCGCCACGCTTCCCGAAGGGAGAAAGGCGGACAGGTATCCGGTAAGCGGCAGG
GTCGGAACAGGAGAGCGCACGAGGGAGCTTCCAGGGGGAAACGCCTGGTATCTTTATAGTCCTGTCGGGT
TTCGCCACCTCTGACTTGAGCGTCGATTTTTGTGATGCTCGTCAGGGGGGCGGAGCCTATGGAAAAACGC
CAGCAACGCGGCCTTTTTACGGTTCCTGGCCTTTTGCTGGCCTTTTGCTCACATGTTCTTTCCTGCGTTA
TCCCCTGATTCTGTGGATAACCGTATTACCGCCATGCAT
Features (pLannotate 1.2.2; 15 found; start..end, strand, type, name):
     61..364     +  enhancer       CMV enhancer: human cytomegalovirus immediate early enhancer
    365..568     +  promoter       CMV promoter: human cytomegalovirus (CMV) immediate early promoter
    610..2079    +  CDS            Tln1 (fragment): TLN1_MOUSE - Also known as Tln. Experimental evidence at protein level: Swiss-Prot protein existence level 1. Probably involved in connections of major cytoskeletal structures to the plasma membrane. High molecular weight cytoskeletal protein concentrated at regions of cell-substratum contact and, in lymphocytes, at cell-cell contacts. From Mus musculus (Mouse).
   2080..2787    +  CDS            mCherry: mCherry is a basic (constitutively fluorescent) red fluorescent protein published in 2004, derived from Discosoma sp.. It is reported to be a very rapidly-maturing monomer with low acid sensitivity.
   2790..2812    +  misc_feature   MCS (fragment): multiple cloning site
   2824..2908    +  CDS            large T antigen (fragment): large T antigen from SV40 (simian virus 40)
   2931..3052    +  polyA_signal   SV40 poly(A) signal: SV40 polyadenylation signal
   3086..3514    -  rep_origin     f1 ori (sequence partly withheld): f1 bacteriophage origin of replication; arrow indicates direction of (+) strand synthesis
   3541..3645    +  promoter       AmpR promoter: bla
   3647..4004    +  promoter       SV40 promoter: SV40 enhancer and early promoter
   4039..4833    +  CDS            NeoR/KanR: aminoglycoside phosphotransferase from Tn5; aph(3')-II (or nptII); confers resistance to neomycin, kanamycin, and G418 (Geneticin®)
   4854..5006    +  CDS            ble (fragment): BLE_KLEPN - Experimental evidence at protein level: Swiss-Prot protein existence level 1. Binding protein with a strong affinity to the bleomycin family of antibiotics. Binds to CL990; an antimitotic-antibiotic compound. From Klebsiella pneumoniae.
   5065..5112    +  polyA_signal   HSV TK poly(A) signal: herpes simplex virus thymidine kinase polyadenylation signal (Cole and Stacy, 1985)
   5203..5219    -  polyA_signal   bGH poly(A) signal (fragment): bovine growth hormone polyadenylation signal
   5441..6029    +  rep_origin     ori: high-copy-number ColE1/pMB1/pBR322/pUC origin of replication
