[The description below was written by a language model from this plasmid's Addgene catalogue record and pLannotate feature annotations shown in this document.]
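Description:
Talin1 head-mCherry is a mammalian expression plasmid built on the Clontech pEGFP-C1 backbone, from which the original N-terminal EGFP coding sequence has been removed. It is about 6.1 kb in total and is maintained in E. coli as a high-copy plasmid through a ColE1/pUC-type origin. An f1 phage origin is also present. A single Tn5 aminoglycoside phosphotransferase gene (NeoR/KanR) provides selection in both hosts. A bacterial bla-type promoter drives it for kanamycin resistance in bacteria. The adjacent SV40 enhancer/early promoter, with an HSV TK polyadenylation signal downstream, drives it for G418 selection of stably transfected mammalian cells. The short ble, bGH poly(A) and SV40 large T antigen fragments in the annotation appear to be backbone remnants or partial matches rather than functional elements.

The payload is the mouse talin1 (Tln1) head domain, residues 1-490, fused directly at its C-terminus to the monomeric red fluorescent protein mCherry. The recorded insert size of roughly 2.2 kb corresponds to the two coding sequences together. Expression is driven by the human cytomegalovirus immediate early enhancer and promoter, and the transcript is terminated by the SV40 polyadenylation signal after a residual piece of the multiple cloning site. Talin is a large cytoskeletal protein concentrated at cell-substratum contacts. This construct expresses only its N-terminal head and omits the rod domain. It gives constitutive, fluorescently trackable expression of the truncated protein in mammalian cells. The associated publication concerns talin-mediated force transmission and rod domain unfolding in adhesion signaling, which suggests that the construct was used in studies of that kind, although the record does not spell out its specific experimental role.
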