Addgene plasmid #212005: Talin1 head-mCherry
Purpose: Expression of mouse talin1 head (1-490)-mCherry in mammalian cells
Depositing lab: Vesa Hytönen. Depositing organization: Tampere University, BioMediTech. Publication: Talin-mediated force transmission and talin rod domain unfolding independently regulate adhesion signaling. Rahikainen R, Ohman T, Turkki P, Varjosalo M, Hytonen VP. J Cell Sci. 2019 Apr 3;132(7):jcs226514. doi: 10.1242/jcs.226514. PubMed 30837291.
Backbone
  Vector backbone: pEGFP-C1
  Backbone manufacturer: Clontech
  Backbone size w/o insert (bp): 3962
  Total vector size (bp): 6143
  Modifications to backbone: N-terminal EGFP removed
  Vector type: Mammalian Expression
  Selectable markers: Neomycin (select with G418)
Growth in bacteria
  Bacterial resistance: Kanamycin, 50 μg/mL
  Growth temperature: 37°C
  Growth strain: DH5alpha
  Copy number: High Copy
Gene/Insert
  Gene/Insert name: Mouse talin1 head domain (1-490)
  Species: M. musculus (mouse)
  Insert size (bp): 2181
  GenBank ID: CAA39588.1
  Entrez Gene: Tln1 (a.k.a. Tln)
  Promoter: CMV
  Tag / fusion protein: mCherry fluorescent protein (C terminal on insert)
  Cloning method: Unknown
  Sequencing primers: 5′ acgcaaatgggcggtagg; 3′ GATGAGTTTGGACAAACCAC
Terms and licenses: Academic/Nonprofit Terms; Industry Terms: Not Available to Industry
How to cite: Talin1 head-mCherry was a gift from Vesa Hytönen (Addgene plasmid # 212005 ; http://n2t.net/addgene:212005 ; RRID:Addgene_212005)
